Addgene plasmid #145047: pJT84_GalL_nCDA1Δ194-BE3
Purpose: Expresses nCDA1Δ194-BE3 in yeast cells
Depositing lab: Ralph Bock. Depositing organization: Max Planck Institute of Molecular Plant Physiology. Publication: Engineering of high-precision base editors for site-specific single nucleotide replacement. Tan J, Zhang F, Karcher D, Bock R. Nat Commun. 2019 Jan 25;10(1):439. doi: 10.1038/s41467-018-08034-8. PubMed 30683865.
Backbone
  Vector backbone: p415
  Backbone manufacturer: p415-GalL-Cas9-CYC1t (Plasmid #43804)
  Vector type: Yeast Expression, CRISPR
  Selectable markers: LEU2
Growth in bacteria
  Bacterial resistance: Ampicillin, 100 μg/mL
  Growth temperature: 37°C
  Growth strain: DH5alpha
  Copy number: High Copy
Gene/Insert
  Gene/Insert name: nCDA1Δ194-BE3 (alt name: pmCDA1(1-194AA)-nCas9-UGI-NLS)
  Species: Bacillus phage PBS2, Petromyzon marinus, Streptococcus pyogenes
  Insert size (bp): 4983
  Mutation: pmCDA1(1-194AA); spCas9(D10A)
  Promoter: GalL
  Cloning method: Gibson Cloning
  Sequencing primers: 5′ T3 promoter; 3′ T7 promoter
Terms and licenses: Academic/Nonprofit Terms; Industry Terms: Not Available to Industry
How to cite: pJT84_GalL_nCDA1Δ194-BE3 was a gift from Ralph Bock (Addgene plasmid # 145047 ; http://n2t.net/addgene:145047 ; RRID:Addgene_145047)
