[The description below was written by a language model from this plasmid's Addgene catalogue record and pLannotate feature annotations shown in this document.]
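Description:
pJT84_GalL_nCDA1Δ194-BE3 is a yeast expression and CRISPR base-editing plasmid of about 11.6 kb, built on the p415 backbone and derived from p415-GalL-Cas9-CYC1t. It is an E. coli–yeast shuttle vector. In bacteria it replicates from a high-copy ColE1/pUC-type origin and is selected through the β-lactamase (AmpR) gene. In Saccharomyces cerevisiae it is maintained through a CEN6/ARS element, which gives stable, low-copy centromeric propagation. Yeast selection relies on the LEU2 auxotrophic marker expressed from its own promoter. An f1 origin and remnants of the pBluescript-type lac/lacZα region and multiple cloning site are also present, with T3 and T7 promoters flanking the expression cassette.

The payload is a roughly 5 kb cytidine base editor fusion in the BE3 arrangement, assembled by Gibson cloning. A C-terminally truncated sea lamprey cytidine deaminase (PmCDA1, residues 1–194) is joined to Streptococcus pyogenes Cas9 carrying the D10A nickase mutation. This is followed by the uracil-DNA glycosylase inhibitor (UGI) from Bacillus phage PBS2 and, according to the catalogue entry, a nuclear localisation signal. Expression is driven by the GalL promoter, annotated in the feature table as a GAL1-type Gal4-regulated galactose-inducible promoter, and is terminated by the CYC1 terminator. In this design the nickase is directed to a target by a guide RNA, the deaminase converts cytosines to uracils on the displaced strand, and UGI blocks uracil excision so that C-to-T changes are retained. No guide RNA cassette is annotated, so the guide is presumably supplied separately. The plasmid expresses this truncated-deaminase editor in yeast and comes from work on engineering high-precision base editors for single-nucleotide replacement.
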