Features (pLannotate 1.2.2; 25 found; start..end, strand, type, name):
      1..589     +  rep_origin     ori: high-copy-number ColE1/pMB1/pBR322/pUC origin of replication
    772..864     +  CDS            lacI (fragment): lac repressor; lacI; The lac repressor binds to the lac operator to inhibit transcription in E. coli. This inhibition can be relieved by adding lactose or isopropyl-β-D-thiogalactopyranoside (IPTG).
    877..898     +  protein_bind   CAP binding site: CAP binding activates transcription in the presence of cAMP. E. coli catabolite activator protein
    913..943     +  promoter       lac promoter: promoter for the E. coli lac operon
    947..969     +  protein_bind   lac operator (fragment): The lac repressor binds to the lac operator to inhibit transcription in E. coli. This inhibition can be relieved by adding lactose or isopropyl-β-D-thiogalactopyranoside (IPTG). lac repressor encoded by lacI
   1012..1030    +  promoter       T3 promoter: promoter for bacteriophage T3 RNA polymerase
   1049..1468    +  promoter       GAL1 promoter: S. cerevisiae GAL1; inducible promoter, regulated by Gal4
   1483..1506    +  misc_feature   MCS (fragment): pBluescript multiple cloning site
   1513..2096    +  CDS            PmCDA1 (fragment): cytidine deaminase from the sea lamprey Petromyzon marinus (Rogozin et al., 2007)
   2095..6198    +  CDS            Cas9: Cas9 (Csn1) endonuclease from the Streptococcus pyogenes Type II CRISPR/Cas system generates RNA-guided double strand breaks in DNA
   6211..6459    +  CDS            UGI: UNGI_BPPB2 - Experimental evidence at protein level: Swiss-Prot protein existence level 1. This protein binds specifically and reversibly to the host uracil-DNA glycosylase, preventing removal of uracil residues from PBS2 DNA by the host uracil-excision repair system. From Bacillus phage PBS2 (Bacteriophage PBS2).
   6508..6755    +  terminator     CYC1 terminator: S. cerevisiae CYC1; transcription terminator for CYC1
   6774..6792    -  promoter       T7 promoter: promoter for bacteriophage T7 RNA polymerase
   6800..6955    +  CDS            lacZα (fragment): LacZα fragment of β-galactosidase; lacZ fragment
   6959..7387    +  rep_origin     f1 ori (sequence partly withheld): f1 bacteriophage origin of replication; arrow indicates direction of (+) strand synthesis
   7415..7467    -  misc_feature   bom (fragment): basis of mobility region from pBR322
   7498..7575    +  CDS            YO192_YEAST (fragment): Experimental evidence at protein level: Swiss-Prot protein existence level 1. From Saccharomyces cerevisiae (strain ATCC 204508 / S288c) (Baker's yeast).
   7715..8122    +  promoter       LEU2 promoter: S. cerevisiae LEU2
   8123..9217    +  CDS            LEU2: 3-isopropylmalate dehydrogenase, required for leucine biosynthesis; S. cerevisiae LEU2; yeast auxotrophic marker
   9579..9695    -  CDS            NFS1 (fragment): NFS1_YEAST - Also known as SPL1 From Saccharomyces cerevisiae (strain ATCC 204508 / S288c) (Baker's yeast).
   9694..9744    -  misc_feature   bom (fragment): basis of mobility region from pBR322
   9846..9881    -  CDS            rop (fragment): Rop protein, which maintains plasmids at low copy number; rop
   9950..10453   -  misc_feature   CEN/ARS: S. cerevisiae CEN6 centromere fused to an autonomously replicating sequence
  10490..10594   +  promoter       AmpR promoter: bla
  10595..11455   +  CDS            AmpR: β-lactamase; bla; confers resistance to ampicillin, carbenicillin, and related antibiotics
>Addgene plasmid #145047 | pJT84_GalL_nCDA1Δ194-BE3 | addgene full sequence | sequence record 305169 | Addgene NGS Result
TTGAGATCCTTTTTTTCTGCGCGTAATCTGCTGCTTGCAAACAAAAAAACCACCGCTACCAGCGGTGGTT
TGTTTGCCGGATCAAGAGCTACCAACTCTTTTTCCGAAGGTAACTGGCTTCAGCAGAGCGCAGATACCAA
ATACTGTTCTTCTAGTGTAGCCGTAGTTAGGCCACCACTTCAAGAACTCTGTAGCACCGCCTACATACCT
CGCTCTGCTAATCCTGTTACCAGTGGCTGCTGCCAGTGGCGATAAGTCGTGTCTTACCGGGTTGGACTCA
AGACGATAGTTACCGGATAAGGCGCAGCGGTCGGGCTGAACGGGGGGTTCGTGCACACAGCCCAGCTTGG
AGCGAACGACCTACACCGAACTGAGATACCTACAGCGTGAGCTATGAGAAAGCGCCACGCTTCCCGAAGG
GAGAAAGGCGGACAGGTATCCGGTAAGCGGCAGGGTCGGAACAGGAGAGCGCACGAGGGAGCTTCCAGGG
GGAAACGCCTGGTATCTTTATAGTCCTGTCGGGTTTCGCCACCTCTGACTTGAGCGTCGATTTTTGTGAT
GCTCGTCAGGGGGGCGGAGCCTATGGAAAAACGCCAGCAACGCGGCCTTTTTACGGTTCCTGGCCTTTTG
CTGGCCTTTTGCTCACATGTTCTTTCCTGCGTTATCCCCTGATTCTGTGGATAACCGTATTACCGCCTTT
GAGTGAGCTGATACCGCTCGCCGCAGCCGAACGACCGAGCGCAGCGAGTCAGTGAGCGAGGAAGCGGAAG
AGCGCCCAATACGCAAACCGCCTCTCCCCGCGCGTTGGCCGATTCATTAATGCAGCTGGCACGACAGGTT
TCCCGACTGGAAAGCGGGCAGTGAGCGCAACGCAATTAATGTGAGTTAGCTCACTCATTAGGCACCCCAG
GCTTTACACTTTATGCTTCCGGCTCGTATGTTGTGTGGAATTGTGAGCGGATAACAATTTCACACAGGAA
ACAGCTATGACCATGATTACGCCAAGCGCGCAATTAACCCTCACTAAAGGGAACAAAAGCTGGAGCTCGT
GACAGCCCTCCGAAGGAAGACTCTCCTCCGTGCGTCCTCGTCTTCACCGGTCGCGTTCCTGAAACGCAGA
TGTGCCTCGCGCCGCACTGCTCCGAACAATAAAGATTCTACAATACTAGCTTTTATGGTTATGAAGAGGA
AAAATTGGCAGTAACCTGGCCCCACAAACCTTCAAATGAACGAATCAAATTAACAACCATAGGATGATAA
TGCGATTAGTTTTTTAGCCTTATTTCTGGGGTAATTAATCAGCGAAGCGATGATTTTTGATCTATTAACG
GATATATAAATGCAAAAACTGCATAACCACTTTAACTAATACTTTCAACATTTTCGGTTTGTATTACTTC
TTATTCAAATGTAATAAAAGTATCAACAAAAAATTGTTAATATACCTCTATACTTTAACGTCAAGGAGAA
AAAACCCCGGATTCTAGAACTAGTGGATCCCCCGGGAAAAAAATGACCGACGCTGAGTACGTGAGAATCC
ATGAGAAGTTGGACATCTACACGTTTAAGAAACAGTTTTTCAACAACAAAAAATCCGTGTCGCATAGATG
CTACGTTCTCTTTGAATTAAAACGACGGGGTGAACGTAGAGCGTGTTTTTGGGGCTATGCTGTGAATAAA
CCACAGAGCGGGACAGAACGTGGCATTCACGCCGAAATCTTTAGCATTAGAAAAGTCGAAGAATACCTGC
GCGACAACCCCGGACAATTCACGATAAATTGGTACTCATCCTGGAGTCCTTGTGCAGATTGCGCTGAAAA
GATCTTAGAATGGTATAACCAGGAGCTGCGGGGGAACGGCCACACTTTGAAAATCTGGGCTTGCAAACTC
TATTACGAGAAAAATGCGAGGAATCAAATTGGGCTGTGGAACCTCAGAGATAACGGGGTTGGGTTGAATG
TAATGGTAAGTGAACACTACCAATGTTGCAGGAAAATATTCATCCAATCGTCGCACAATCAATTGAATGA
GAATAGATGGCTTGAGAAGACTTTGAAGCGAGCTGAAAAACGACGGAGCGAGTTGTCCATTATGATGGAC
AAGAAGTACTCCATTGGGCTCGCTATCGGCACAAACAGCGTCGGTTGGGCCGTCATTACGGACGAGTACA
AGGTGCCGAGCAAAAAATTCAAAGTTCTGGGCAATACCGATCGCCACAGCATAAAGAAGAACCTCATTGG
CGCCCTCCTGTTCGACTCCGGGGAGACGGCCGAAGCCACGCGGCTCAAAAGAACAGCACGGCGCAGATAT
ACCCGCAGAAAGAATCGGATCTGCTACCTGCAGGAGATCTTTAGTAATGAGATGGCTAAGGTGGATGACT
CTTTCTTCCATAGGCTGGAGGAGTCCTTTTTGGTGGAGGAGGATAAAAAGCACGAGCGCCACCCAATCTT
TGGCAATATCGTGGACGAGGTGGCGTACCATGAAAAGTACCCAACCATATATCATCTGAGGAAGAAGCTT
GTAGACAGTACTGATAAGGCTGACTTGCGGTTGATCTATCTCGCGCTGGCGCATATGATCAAATTTCGGG
GACACTTCCTCATCGAGGGGGACCTGAACCCAGACAACAGCGATGTCGACAAACTCTTTATCCAACTGGT
TCAGACTTACAATCAGCTTTTCGAAGAGAACCCGATCAACGCATCCGGAGTTGACGCCAAAGCAATCCTG
AGCGCTAGGCTGTCCAAATCCCGGCGGCTCGAAAACCTCATCGCACAGCTCCCTGGGGAGAAGAAGAACG
GCCTGTTTGGTAATCTTATCGCCCTGTCACTCGGGCTGACCCCCAACTTTAAATCTAACTTCGACCTGGC
CGAAGATGCCAAGCTTCAACTGAGCAAAGACACCTACGATGATGATCTCGACAATCTGCTGGCCCAGATC
GGCGACCAGTACGCAGACCTTTTTTTGGCGGCAAAGAACCTGTCAGACGCCATTCTGCTGAGTGATATTC
TGCGAGTGAACACGGAGATCACCAAAGCTCCGCTGAGCGCTAGTATGATCAAGCGCTATGATGAGCACCA
CCAAGACTTGACTTTGCTGAAGGCCCTTGTCAGACAGCAACTGCCTGAGAAGTACAAGGAAATTTTCTTC
GATCAGTCTAAAAATGGCTACGCCGGATACATTGACGGCGGAGCAAGCCAGGAGGAATTTTACAAATTTA
TTAAGCCCATCTTGGAAAAAATGGACGGCACCGAGGAGCTGCTGGTAAAGCTTAACAGAGAAGATCTGTT
GCGCAAACAGCGCACTTTCGACAATGGAAGCATCCCCCACCAGATTCACCTGGGCGAACTGCACGCTATC
CTCAGGCGGCAAGAGGATTTCTACCCCTTTTTGAAAGATAACAGGGAAAAGATTGAGAAAATCCTCACAT
TTCGGATACCCTACTATGTAGGCCCCCTCGCCCGGGGAAATTCCAGATTCGCGTGGATGACTCGCAAATC
AGAAGAGACCATCACTCCCTGGAACTTCGAGGAAGTCGTGGATAAGGGGGCCTCTGCCCAGTCCTTCATC
GAAAGGATGACTAACTTTGATAAAAATCTGCCTAACGAAAAGGTGCTTCCTAAACACTCTCTGCTGTACG
AGTACTTCACAGTTTATAACGAGCTCACCAAGGTCAAATACGTCACAGAAGGGATGAGAAAGCCAGCATT
CCTGTCTGGAGAGCAGAAGAAAGCTATCGTGGACCTCCTCTTCAAGACGAACCGGAAAGTTACCGTGAAA
CAGCTCAAAGAAGACTATTTCAAAAAGATTGAATGTTTCGACTCTGTTGAAATCAGCGGAGTGGAGGATC
GCTTCAACGCATCCCTGGGAACGTATCACGATCTCCTGAAAATCATTAAAGACAAGGACTTCCTGGACAA
TGAGGAGAACGAGGACATTCTTGAGGACATTGTCCTCACCCTTACGTTGTTTGAAGATAGGGAGATGATT
GAAGAACGCTTGAAAACTTACGCTCATCTCTTCGACGACAAAGTCATGAAACAGCTCAAGAGGCGCCGAT
ATACAGGATGGGGGCGGCTGTCAAGAAAACTGATCAATGGGATCCGAGACAAGCAGAGTGGAAAGACAAT
CCTGGATTTTCTTAAGTCCGATGGATTTGCCAACCGGAACTTCATGCAGTTGATCCATGATGACTCTCTC
ACCTTTAAGGAGGACATCCAGAAAGCACAAGTTTCTGGCCAGGGGGACAGTCTTCACGAGCACATCGCTA
ATCTTGCAGGTAGCCCAGCTATCAAAAAGGGAATACTGCAGACCGTTAAGGTCGTGGATGAACTCGTCAA
AGTAATGGGAAGGCATAAGCCCGAGAATATCGTTATCGAGATGGCCCGAGAGAACCAAACTACCCAGAAG
GGACAGAAGAACAGTAGGGAAAGGATGAAGAGGATTGAAGAGGGTATAAAAGAACTGGGGTCCCAAATCC
TTAAGGAACACCCAGTTGAAAACACCCAGCTTCAGAATGAGAAGCTCTACCTGTACTACCTGCAGAACGG
CAGGGACATGTACGTGGATCAGGAACTGGACATCAATCGGCTCTCCGACTACGACGTGGATCATATCGTG
CCCCAGTCTTTTCTCAAAGATGATTCTATTGATAATAAAGTGTTGACAAGATCCGATAAAAATAGAGGGA
AGAGTGATAACGTCCCCTCAGAAGAAGTTGTCAAGAAAATGAAAAATTATTGGCGGCAGCTGCTGAACGC
CAAACTGATCACACAACGGAAGTTCGATAATCTGACTAAGGCTGAACGAGGTGGCCTGTCTGAGTTGGAT
AAAGCCGGCTTCATCAAAAGGCAGCTTGTTGAGACACGCCAGATCACCAAGCACGTGGCCCAAATTCTCG
ATTCACGCATGAACACCAAGTACGATGAAAATGACAAACTGATTCGAGAGGTGAAAGTTATTACTCTGAA
GTCTAAGCTGGTCTCAGATTTCAGAAAGGACTTTCAGTTTTATAAGGTGAGAGAGATCAACAATTACCAC
CATGCGCATGATGCCTACCTGAATGCAGTGGTAGGCACTGCACTTATCAAAAAATATCCCAAGCTTGAAT
CTGAATTTGTTTACGGAGACTATAAAGTGTACGATGTTAGGAAAATGATCGCAAAGTCTGAGCAGGAAAT
AGGCAAGGCCACCGCTAAGTACTTCTTTTACAGCAATATTATGAATTTTTTCAAGACCGAGATTACACTG
GCCAATGGAGAGATTCGGAAGCGACCACTTATCGAAACAAACGGAGAAACAGGAGAAATCGTGTGGGACA
AGGGTAGGGATTTCGCGACAGTCCGGAAGGTCCTGTCCATGCCGCAGGTGAACATCGTTAAAAAGACCGA
AGTACAGACCGGAGGCTTCTCCAAGGAAAGTATCCTCCCGAAAAGGAACAGCGACAAGCTGATCGCACGC
AAAAAAGATTGGGACCCCAAGAAATACGGCGGATTCGATTCTCCTACAGTCGCTTACAGTGTACTGGTTG
TGGCCAAAGTGGAGAAAGGGAAGTCTAAAAAACTCAAAAGCGTCAAGGAACTGCTGGGCATCACAATCAT
GGAGCGATCAAGCTTCGAAAAAAACCCCATCGACTTTCTCGAGGCGAAAGGATATAAAGAGGTCAAAAAA
GACCTCATCATTAAGCTTCCCAAGTACTCTCTCTTTGAGCTTGAAAACGGCCGGAAACGAATGCTCGCTA
GTGCGGGCGAGCTGCAGAAAGGTAACGAGCTGGCACTGCCCTCTAAATACGTTAATTTCTTGTATCTGGC
CAGCCACTATGAAAAGCTCAAAGGGTCTCCCGAAGATAATGAGCAGAAGCAGCTGTTCGTGGAACAACAC
AAACACTACCTTGATGAGATCATCGAGCAAATAAGCGAATTCTCCAAAAGAGTGATCCTCGCCGACGCTA
ACCTCGATAAGGTGCTTTCTGCTTACAATAAGCACAGGGATAAGCCCATCAGGGAGCAGGCAGAAAACAT
TATCCACTTGTTTACTCTGACCAACTTGGGCGCGCCTGCAGCCTTCAAGTACTTCGACACCACCATAGAC
AGAAAGCGGTACACCTCTACAAAGGAGGTCCTGGACGCCACACTGATTCATCAGTCAATTACGGGGCTCT
ATGAAACAAGAATCGACCTCTCTCAGCTCGGTGGAGACTCTGGTGGTTCAACTAATTTATCTGATATTAT
TGAAAAAGAAACAGGTAAACAATTAGTTATTCAAGAATCAATTTTAATGTTGCCAGAAGAAGTTGAAGAA
GTTATTGGTAATAAACCAGAATCTGATATTTTAGTTCATACTGCTTATGATGAATCTACTGATGAAAATG
TTATGTTATTGACTTCAGATGCTCCAGAATATAAACCATGGGCTTTAGTTATTCAAGATTCTAATGGTGA
AAATAAAATTAAAATGTTGTCTGGTGGTTCACCCAAGAAGAAGAGGAAGGTGTGATCTCTTCTCGAGTCA
TGTAATTAGTTATGTCACGCTTACATTCACGCCCTCCCCCCACATCCGCTCTAACCGAAAAGGAAGGAGT
TAGACAACCTGAAGTCTAGGTCCCTATTTATTTTTTTATAGTTATGTTAGTATTAAGAACGTTATTTATA
TTTCAAATTTTTCTTTTTTTTCTGTACAGACGCGTGTACGCATGTAACATTATACTGAAAACCTTGCTTG
AGAAGGTTTTGGGACGCTCGAAGGCTTTAATTTGCGGCCGGTACCCAATTCGCCCTATAGTGAGTCGTAT
TACGCGCGCTCACTGGCCGTCGTTTTACAACGTCGTGACTGGGAAAACCCTGGCGTTACCCAACTTAATC
GCCTTGCAGCACATCCCCCTTTCGCCAGCTGGCGTAATAGCGAAGAGGCCCGCACCGATCGCCCTTCCCA
ACAGTTGCGCAGCCTGAATGGCGAATGG
[124 nt withheld, positions 6959-7082]
C
[91 nt withheld, positions 7084-7174]
A
[49 nt withheld, positions 7176-7224]
CCTTTGACGTTGGAGTCCACGTTCTTT
[37 nt withheld, positions 7252-7288]
ACCCTATCTCGGTCTATTCTTTTGATTTATAAGGGATTTTGCCGATTTCGGCCTATTGGTTAAAAAATGA
GCTGATTTAACAAAAATTTAACGCGAATTTTAACAAAATATTAACGCTTACAATTTCCTGATGCGGTATT
TTCTCCTTACGCATCTGTGCGGTATTTCACACCGCATATCGACCGGTCGAGGAGAACTTCTAGTATATCT
ACATACCTAATATTATTGCCTTATTAAAAATGGAATCCCAACAATTACATCAAAATCCACATTCTCTTCA
AAATCAATTGTCCTGTACTTCCTTGTTCATGTGTGTTCAAAAACGTTATATTTATAGGATAATTATACTC
TATTTCTCAACAAGTAATTGGTTGTTTGGCCGAGCGGTCTAAGGCGCCTGATTCAAGAAATATCTTGACC
GCAGTTAACTGTGGGAATACTCAGGTATCGTAAGATGCAAGAGTTCGAATCTCTTAGCAACCATTATTTT
TTTCCTCAACATAACGAGAACACACAGGGGCGCTATCGCACAGAATCAAATTCGATGACTGGAAATTTTT
TGTTAATTTCAGAGGTCGCCTGACGCATATACCTTTTTCAACTGAAAAATTGGGAGAAAAAGGAAAGGTG
AGAGCGCCGGAACCGGCTTTTCATATAGAATAGAGAAGCGTTCATGACTAAATGCTTGCATCACAATACT
TGAAGTTGACAATATTATTTAAGGACCTATTGTTTTTTCCAATAGGTGGTTAGCAATCGTCTTACTTTCT
AACTTTTCTTACCTTTTACATTTCAGCAATATATATATATATATTTCAAGGATATACCATTCTAATGTCT
GCCCCTAAGAAGATCGTCGTTTTGCCAGGTGACCACGTTGGTCAAGAAATCACAGCCGAAGCCATTAAGG
TTCTTAAAGCTATTTCTGATGTTCGTTCCAATGTCAAGTTCGATTTCGAAAATCATTTAATTGGTGGTGC
TGCTATCGATGCTACAGGTGTTCCACTTCCAGATGAGGCGCTGGAAGCCTCCAAGAAGGCTGATGCCGTT
TTGTTAGGTGCTGTGGGTGGTCCTAAATGGGGTACCGGTAGTGTTAGACCTGAACAAGGTTTACTAAAAA
TCCGTAAAGAACTTCAATTGTACGCCAACTTAAGACCATGTAACTTTGCATCCGACTCTCTTTTAGACTT
ATCTCCAATCAAGCCACAATTTGCTAAAGGTACTGACTTCGTTGTTGTCAGAGAATTAGTGGGAGGTATT
TACTTTGGTAAGAGAAAGGAAGACGATGGTGATGGTGTCGCTTGGGATAGTGAACAATACACCGTTCCAG
AAGTGCAAAGAATCACAAGAATGGCCGCTTTCATGGCCCTACAACATGAGCCACCATTGCCTATTTGGTC
CTTGGATAAAGCTAATGTTTTGGCCTCTTCAAGATTATGGAGAAAAACTGTGGAGGAAACCATCAAGAAC
GAATTCCCTACATTGAAGGTTCAACATCAATTGATTGATTCTGCCGCCATGATCCTAGTTAAGAACCCAA
CCCACCTAAATGGTATTATAATCACCAGCAACATGTTTGGTGATATCATCTCCGATGAAGCCTCCGTTAT
CCCAGGTTCCTTGGGTTTGTTGCCATCTGCGTCCTTGGCCTCTTTGCCAGACAAGAACACCGCATTTGGT
TTGTACGAACCATGCCACGGTTCTGCTCCAGATTTGCCAAAGAATAAGGTCAACCCTATCGCCACTATCT
TGTCTGCTGCAATGATGTTGAAATTGTCATTGAACTTGCCTGAAGAAGGTAAGGCCATTGAAGATGCAGT
TAAAAAGGTTTTGGATGCAGGTATCAGAACTGGTGATTTAGGTGGTTCCAACAGTACCACCGAAGTCGGT
GATGCTGTCGCCGAAGAAGTTAAGAAAATCCTTGCTTAAAAAGATTCTCTTTTTTTATGATATTTGTACA
TAAACTTTATAAATGAAATTCATAATAGAAACGACACGAAATTACAAAATGGAATATGTTCATAGGGTAG
ACGAAACTATATACGCAATCTACATACATTTATCAAGAAGGAGAAAAAGGAGGATGTAAAGGAATACAGG
TAAGCAAATTGATACTAATGGCTCAACGTGATAAGGAAAAAGAATTGCACTTTAACATTAATATTGACAA
GGAGGAGGGCACCACACAAAAAGTTAGGTGTAACAGAAAATCATGAAACTATGATTCCTAATTTATATAT
TGGAGGATTTTCTCTAAAAAAAAAAAAATACAACAAATAAAAAACACTCAATGACCTGACCATTTGATGG
AGTTTAAGTCAATACCTTCTTGAACCATTTCCCATAATGGTGAAAGTTCCCTCAAGAATTTTACTCTGTC
AGAAACGGCCTTAACGACGTAGTCGATATGGTGCACTCTCAGTACAATCTGCTCTGATGCCGCATAGTTA
AGCCAGCCCCGACACCCGCCAACACCCGCTGACGCGCCCTGACGGGCTTGTCTGCTCCCGGCATCCGCTT
ACAGACAAGCTGTGACCGTCTCCGGGAGCTGCATGTGTCAGAGGTTTTCACCGTCATCACCGAAACGCGC
GAGACGAAAGGGCCTCGTGATACGCCTATTTTTATAGGTTAATGTCATGATAATAATGGTTTCTTAGGAC
GGATCGCTTGCCTGTAACTTACACGCGCCTCGTATCTTTTAATGATGGAATAATTTGGGAATTTACTCTG
TGTTTATTTATTTTTATGTTTTGTATTTGGATTTTAGAAAGTAAATAAAGAAGGTAGAAGAGTTACGGAA
TGAAGAAAAAAAAATAAACAAAGGTTTAAAAAATTTCAACAAAAAGCGTACTTTACATATATATTTATTA
GACAAGAAAAGCAGATTAAATAGATATACATTCGATTAACGATAAGTAAAATGTAAAATCACAGGATTTT
CGTGTGTGGTCTTCTACACAGACAAGATGAAACAATTCGGCATTAATACCTGAGAGCAGGAAGAGCAAGA
TAAAAGGTAGTATTTGTTGGCGATCCCCCTAGAGTCTTTTACATCTTCGGAAAACAAAAACTATTTTTTC
TTTAATTTCTTTTTTTACTTTCTATTTTTAATTTATATATTTATATTAAAAAATTTAAATTATAATTATT
TTTATAGCACGTGATGAAAAGGACCCAGGTGGCACTTTTCGGGGAAATGTGCGCGGAACCCCTATTTGTT
TATTTTTCTAAATACATTCAAATATGTATCCGCTCATGAGACAATAACCCTGATAAATGCTTCAATAATA
TTGAAAAAGGAAGAGTATGAGTATTCAACATTTCCGTGTCGCCCTTATTCCCTTTTTTGCGGCATTTTGC
CTTCCTGTTTTTGCTCACCCAGAAACGCTGGTGAAAGTAAAAGATGCTGAAGATCAGTTGGGTGCACGAG
TGGGTTACATCGAACTGGATCTCAACAGCGGTAAGATCCTTGAGAGTTTTCGCCCCGAAGAACGTTTTCC
AATGATGAGCACTTTTAAAGTTCTGCTATGTGGCGCGGTATTATCCCGTATTGACGCCGGGCAAGAGCAA
CTCGGTCGCCGCATACACTATTCTCAGAATGACTTGGTTGAGTACTCACCAGTCACAGAAAAGCATCTTA
CGGATGGCATGACAGTAAGAGAATTATGCAGTGCTGCCATAACCATGAGTGATAACACTGCGGCCAACTT
ACTTCTGACAACGATCGGAGGACCGAAGGAGCTAACCGCTTTTTTGCACAACATGGGGGATCATGTAACT
CGCCTTGATCGTTGGGAACCGGAGCTGAATGAAGCCATACCAAACGACGAGCGTGACACCACGATGCCTG
TAGCAATGGCAACAACGTTGCGCAAACTATTAACTGGCGAACTACTTACTCTAGCTTCCCGGCAACAATT
AATAGACTGGATGGAGGCGGATAAAGTTGCAGGACCACTTCTGCGCTCGGCCCTTCCGGCTGGCTGGTTT
ATTGCTGATAAATCTGGAGCCGGTGAGCGTGGGTCTCGCGGTATCATTGCAGCACTGGGGCCAGATGGTA
AGCCCTCCCGTATCGTAGTTATCTACACGACGGGGAGTCAGGCAACTATGGATGAACGAAATAGACAGAT
CGCTGAGATAGGTGCCTCACTGATTAAGCATTGGTAACTGTCAGACCAAGTTTACTCATATATACTTTAG
ATTGATTTAAAACTTCATTTTTAATTTAAAAGGATCTAGGTGAAGATCCTTTTTGATAATCTCATGACCA
AAATCCCTTAACGTGAGTTTTCGTTCCACTGAGCGTCAGACCCCGTAGAAAAGATCAAAGGATCTTC
